>Addgene plasmid #239689 | pKG1988_pPV1-UbC | addgene full sequence | sequence record 475942 | Addgene NGS Result
GCTTGCAAACAAAAAAACCACCGCTACCAGCGGTGGTTTGTTTGCCGGATCAAGAGCTACCAACTCTTTT
TCCGAAGGTAACTGGCTTCAGCAGAGCGCAGATACCAAATACTGTTCTTCTAGTGTAGCCGTAGTTAGGC
CACCACTTCAAGAACTCTGTAGCACCGCCTACATACCTCGCTCTGCTAATCCTGTTACCAGTGGCTGCTG
CCAGTGGCGATAAGTCGTGTCTTACCGGGTTGGACTCAAGACGATAGTTACCGGATAAGGCGCAGCGGTC
GGGCTGAACGGGGGGTTCGTGCACACAGCCCAGCTTGGAGCGAACGACCTACACCGAACTGAGATACCTA
CAGCGTGAGCTATGAGAAAGCGCCACGCTTCCCGAAGGGAGAAAGGCGGACAGGTATCCGGTAAGCGGCA
GGGTCGGAACAGGAGAGCGCACGAGGGAGCTTCCAGGGGGAAACGCCTGGTATCTTTATAGTCCTGTCGG
GTTTCGCCACCTCTGACTTGAGCGTCGATTTTTGTGATGCTCGTCAGGGGGGCGGAGCCTATGGAAAAAC
GCCAGCAACGGGTCTCATACTGGCCTCCGCGCCGGGTTTTGGCGCCTCCCGCGGGCGCCCCCCTCCTCAC
GGCGAGCGCTGCCACGTCAGACGAAGGGCGCAGCGAGCGTCCTGATCCTTCCGCCCGGACGCTCAGGACA
GCGGCCCGCTGCTCATAAGACTCGGCCTTAGAACCCCAGTATCAGCAGAAGGACATTTTAGGACGGGACT
TGGGTGACTCTAGGGCACTGGTTTTCTTTCCAGAGAGCGGAACAGGCGAGGAAAAGTAGTCCCTTCTCGG
CGATTCTGCGGAGGGATCTCCGTGGGGCGGTGAACGCCGATGATTATATAAGGACGCGCCGGGTGTGGCA
CAGCTAGTTCCGTCGCAGCCGGGATTTGGGTCGCGGTTCTTGTTTGTGGATCGCTGTGATCGTCACTTGG
TGAGTAGCGGGCTGCTGGGCTGGCCGGGGCTTTCGTGGCCGCCGGGCCGCTCGGTGGGACGGAAGCGTGT
GGAGAGATCGCCAAGGGCTGTAGTCTGGGTCCGCGAGCAAGGTTGCCCTGAACTGGGGGTTGGGGGGAGC
GCAGCAAAATGGCGGCTGTTCCCGAGTCTTGAATGGAAGACGCTTGTGAGGCGGGCTGTGAGGTCGTTGA
AACAAGGTGGGGGGCATGGTGGGCGGCAAGAACCCAAGGTCTTGAGGCCTTCGCTAATGCGGGAAAGCTC
TTATTCGGGTGAGATGGGCTGGGGCACCATCTGGGGACCCTGACGTGAAGTTTGTCACTGACTGGAGAAC
TCGGTTTGTCGTCTGTTGCGGGGGCGGCAGTTATGGCGGTGCCGTTGGGCAGTGCACCCGTACCTTTGGG
AGCGCGCGCCCTCGTCGTGTCGTGACGTCACCCGTTCTGTTGGCTTATAATGCAGGGTGGGGCCACCTGT
CGGTAGGTGTGCGGTAGGCTTTTCTCCGTCGCAGGACGCAGGGTTCGGGCCTAGGGTAGGCTCTCCTGAA
TCGACAGGCGCCGGACCTCTGGTGAGGGGAGGGATAAGTGAGGCGTCAGTTTCTTTGGTCGGTTTTATGT
ACCTATCTTCTTAAGTAGCTGAAGCTCCGGTTTTGAACTATGCGCTCGGGGTTGGCGAGTGTGTTTTGTG
AAGTTTTTTAGGCACCTTTTGAAATGTAATCATTTGGGTCAATATGTAATTTTCAGTGTTAGACTAGTAA
ATTGTCCGCTAAATTCTGGCCGTTTTTGGCTTTTTTGTTAGACAATGAGAGACCTAGACGTCAGGTGGCA
CTTTTCGGGGAAATGTGCGCGGAACCCCTATTTGTTTATTTTTCTAAATACATTCAAATATGTATCCGCT
CATGAGACAATAACCCTGATAAATGCTTCAATAATATTGAAAAAGGAAGAGTATGAGTATTCAACATTTC
CGTGTCGCCCTTATTCCCTTTTTTGCGGCATTTTGCCTTCCTGTTTTTGCTCACCCAGAAACGCTGGTGA
AAGTAAAAGATGCTGAAGATCAGTTGGGTGCACGAGTGGGTTACATCGAACTGGATCTCAACAGCGGTAA
GATCCTTGAGAGTTTTCGCCCCGAAGAACGTTTTCCAATGATGAGCACTTTTAAAGTTCTGCTATGTGGC
GCGGTATTATCCCGTGTTGACGCCGGGCAAGAGCAACTCGGTCGCCGCATACACTATTCTCAGAATGACT
TGGTTGAGTACTCACCAGTCACAGAAAAGCATCTTACGGATGGCATGACAGTAAGAGAATTATGCAGTGC
TGCCATAACCATGAGTGATAACACTGCGGCCAACTTACTTCTGACAACGATCGGAGGACCGAAGGAGCTA
ACCGCTTTTTTGCACAACATGGGGGATCATGTAACTCGCCTTGATCGTTGGGAACCGGAGCTGAATGAAG
CCATACCAAACGACGAGCGTGACACCACGATGCCTGTAGCAATGGCAACAACGTTGCGCAAACTATTAAC
TGGCGAACTACTTACTCTAGCTTCCCGGCAACAATTAATAGACTGGATGGAGGCGGATAAAGTTGCAGGA
CCACTTCTGCGCTCGGCCCTTCCGGCTGGCTGGTTTATTGCTGATAAATCTGGAGCCGGTGAGCGTGGGT
ATCGCGGTATCATTGCAGCACTGGGGCCAGATGGTAAGCCCTCCCGTATCGTAGTTATCTACACGACGGG
GAGTCAGGCAACTATGGATGAACGAAATAGACAGATCGCTGAGATAGGTGCCTCACTGATTAAGCATTGG
TAACTGTCAGACCAAGTTTACTCATATATACTTTAGATTGATTTAAAACTTCATTTTTAATTTAAAAGGA
TCTAGGTGAAGATCCTTTTTGATAATCTCATGACCAAAATCCCTTAACGTGAGTTTTCGTTCCACTGAGC
GTCAGACCCCGTAGAAAAGATCAAAGGATCTTCTTGAGATCCTTTTTTTCTGCGCGTAATCTGCT
Features (pLannotate 1.2.2; 4 found; start..end, strand, type, name):
    582..1793    +  promoter       UbC promoter: human ubiquitin C promoter
   1838..1942    +  promoter       AmpR promoter: bla
   1943..2803    +  CDS            AmpR: β-lactamase; bla; confers resistance to ampicillin, carbenicillin, and related antibiotics
   2974..557     +  rep_origin     ori (across the origin): high-copy-number ColE1/pMB1/pBR322/pUC origin of replication
