[The description below was written by a language model from this plasmid's Addgene catalogue record and pLannotate feature annotations shown in this document.]
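Description:
pKG1988_pPV1-UbC is a small (about 3 kb) synthetic-biology part plasmid built on the pPV1 backbone. It serves as a donor of the human ubiquitin C (UbC) promoter in BsaI-based Golden Gate assembly. It is a bacterial cloning vector rather than an expression construct in its own right. The annotated features are limited to a high-copy ColE1/pUC-type origin of replication, a β-lactamase (AmpR) gene driven by its native bla promoter for ampicillin selection, and the UbC promoter itself, which spans roughly 1.2 kb. No coding sequence, reporter, polyadenylation signal or mammalian selection marker is annotated downstream of the promoter, as expected for a single-part module.

The insert is the human UbC promoter, a constitutive promoter widely used to drive moderate, broadly active transgene expression in mammalian cells. According to the record, internal BsaI recognition sites were removed from it. This domestication step is needed because BsaI is a type IIS enzyme that cuts outside its recognition sequence, so any internal site would fragment the part when it is excised and ligated to other modules in a defined order. The flanking BsaI sites and their overhangs are not annotated in the feature table, so the part's assembly position cannot be stated from the record. The promoter was placed into the backbone by Gibson cloning, and a portion of the plasmid derives from an earlier deposited plasmid. The construct is intended as a promoter module for building mammalian transgene cassettes, and the associated work profiles how transgene design affects transcription and translation.
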