Addgene plasmid #239689: pKG1988_pPV1-UbC
Purpose: BsaI Golden Gate assemby plasmid encoding the UbC promoter
Depositing lab: Kate Galloway. Depositing organization: Massachusetts Institute of Technology. Publication: High-resolution profiling reveals coupled transcriptional and translational regulation of transgenes. Peterman EL, Ploessl DS, Love KS, Sanabria V, Daniels RF, Johnstone CP, Godavarti DR, Kabaria SR, Oakes CG, Pai AA, Galloway KE. Nucleic Acids Research, Volume 53, Issue 11, 24 June 2025, gkaf528 10.1093/nar/gkaf528 PubMed 39651241.
Backbone
  Vector backbone: pPV1
  Vector type: Synthetic Biology
Growth in bacteria
  Bacterial resistance: Ampicillin, 100 μg/mL
  Growth temperature: 30°C
  Growth strain: NEB Stable
  Copy number: High Copy
Gene/Insert
  Gene/Insert name: UbC promoter
  Species: H. sapiens (human)
  Mutation: Removal of BsaI cut sites
  Cloning method: Gibson Cloning
Resource information
  A portion of this plasmid was derived from a plasmid made by: Addgene #25734
Terms and licenses: Academic/Nonprofit Terms; Industry Terms: Not Available to Industry
Depositor comments: Please visit https://doi.org/10.1101/2024.11.26.625483 for bioRxiv preprint.
How to cite: pKG1988_pPV1-UbC was a gift from Kate Galloway (Addgene plasmid # 239689 ; http://n2t.net/addgene:239689 ; RRID:Addgene_239689)
